Addgene plasmid #111793: pLU-CMV-Flag-hSesn2 R419A/K422A/K426A
Purpose: Mammalian expression or 3rd generation lentivirus generation of hSesn2
Depositing lab: Jun Hee Lee. Depositing organization: University of Michigan. Publication: Janus-faced Sestrin2 controls ROS and mTOR signalling through two separate functional domains. Kim H, An S, Ro SH, Teixeira F, Park GJ, Kim C, Cho CS, Kim JS, Jakob U, Lee JH, Cho US. Nat Commun. 2015 Nov 27;6:10025. doi: 10.1038/ncomms10025. PubMed 26612684.
Backbone
  Vector backbone: pLU-CMV
  Vector type: Mammalian Expression, Lentiviral
Growth in bacteria
  Bacterial resistance: Ampicillin, 100 μg/mL
  Growth temperature: 37°C
  Growth strain: NEB Stable
  Copy number: Unknown
Gene/Insert
  Gene/Insert name: hSesn2
  Species: H. sapiens (human)
  Mutation: R419A/K422A/K426A
  Entrez Gene: SESN2 (a.k.a. HI95, SES2, SEST2)
  Tag / fusion protein: Flag (N terminal on insert)
  Cloning method: Restriction Enzyme; 5′ cloning site unknown (unknown if destroyed); 3′ cloning site unknown (unknown if destroyed)
  Sequencing primers: 5′ CMV-F
Terms and licenses: Academic/Nonprofit Terms; Industry Terms: Not Available to Industry
How to cite: pLU-CMV-Flag-hSesn2 R419A/K422A/K426A was a gift from Jun Hee Lee (Addgene plasmid # 111793 ; http://n2t.net/addgene:111793 ; RRID:Addgene_111793)
