[The description below was written by a language model from this plasmid's Addgene catalogue record and pLannotate feature annotations shown in this document.]
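Description:
pLU-CMV-Flag-hSesn2 R419A/K422A/K426A is a 7,949-nt third-generation lentiviral transfer plasmid built on the pLU-CMV backbone. It can be used either for direct transient expression in mammalian cells or for producing lentiviral particles. In bacteria it is maintained through a high-copy ColE1/pUC-type origin and selected with ampicillin via the β-lactamase gene. The annotated lac promoter/operator, lacI, lacZα, rop and bom fragments are remnants of the cloning backbone rather than functional parts of the design.

The viral portion follows the standard self-inactivating layout. An RSV promoter is fused to a truncated HIV-1 5' LTR, which makes genomic RNA transcription independent of Tat. It is followed by the Ψ packaging signal with an adjoining gag fragment, the Rev response element for Rev-dependent nuclear export, and the cPPT/CTS, which aids nuclear import of the reverse-transcribed genome. The ΔU3 3' LTR disables LTR promoter activity after integration, so expression in transduced cells relies on the internal promoter. An SV40 poly(A) signal and SV40 origin lie downstream of this LTR.

The internal cassette uses the CMV immediate-early enhancer and promoter to drive human Sestrin2 (SESN2) carrying an N-terminal Flag tag, which the annotation software detects as a short partial match to 3xFLAG. A WPRE follows to enhance transcript stability and expression. The insert carries three alanine substitutions, R419A, K422A and K426A. The record does not state their functional effect, though the associated study concerns separate Sestrin2 domains controlling ROS and mTOR signalling. No mammalian selection marker or fluorescent reporter is annotated.
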