Features (pLannotate 1.2.2; 26 found; start..end, strand, type, name):
     35..135     +  CDS            Rev (fragment): human immunodeficiency virus 1 (HIV-1) Rev protein; rev; enhances nuclear export of unspliced and incompletely spliced viral mRNAs
    154..270     +  misc_feature   cPPT/CTS: central polypurine tract and central termination sequence of HIV-1
    293..596     +  enhancer       CMV enhancer: human cytomegalovirus immediate early enhancer
    597..800     +  promoter       CMV promoter: human cytomegalovirus (CMV) immediate early promoter
    883..903     +  CDS            3xFLAG (fragment): three tandem FLAG® epitope tags
    914..2353    +  CDS            SESN2: SESN2_HUMAN - Also known as Hi95 From Homo sapiens (Human).
   2363..2951    +  misc_feature   WPRE: woodchuck hepatitis virus posttranscriptional regulatory element
   2968..3036    +  CDS            nef (fragment): NEF_HV1Z2 - Experimental evidence at protein level: Swiss-Prot protein existence level 1. Extracellular Nef protein targets CD4(+) T-lymphocytes for apoptosis by interacting with CXCR4 surface receptors. From Human immunodeficiency virus type 1 group M subtype D (isolate Z2/CDC-Z34) (HIV-1).
   3038..3271    +  LTR            3' LTR (ΔU3): self-inactivating 3' long terminal repeat (LTR) from HIV-1
   3343..3464    +  polyA_signal   SV40 poly(A) signal: SV40 polyadenylation signal
   3504..3639    +  rep_origin     SV40 ori: SV40 origin of replication
   3695..3711    -  protein_bind   lac operator: The lac repressor binds to the lac operator to inhibit transcription in E. coli. This inhibition can be relieved by adding lactose or isopropyl-β-D-thiogalactopyranoside (IPTG). lac repressor encoded by lacI
   3719..3749    -  promoter       lac promoter: promoter for the E. coli lac operon
   3764..3785    -  protein_bind   CAP binding site: CAP binding activates transcription in the presence of cAMP. E. coli catabolite activator protein
   3798..3890    -  CDS            lacI (fragment): lac repressor; lacI; The lac repressor binds to the lac operator to inhibit transcription in E. coli. This inhibition can be relieved by adding lactose or isopropyl-β-D-thiogalactopyranoside (IPTG).
   4073..4661    -  rep_origin     ori: high-copy-number ColE1/pMB1/pBR322/pUC origin of replication
   4832..5692    -  CDS            AmpR: β-lactamase; bla; confers resistance to ampicillin, carbenicillin, and related antibiotics
   5693..5797    -  promoter       AmpR promoter: bla
   5892..5927    +  CDS            rop (fragment): Rop protein, which maintains plasmids at low copy number; rop
   6029..6128    +  misc_feature   bom (fragment): basis of mobility region from pBR322
   6134..6288    -  CDS            lacZα (fragment): LacZα fragment of β-galactosidase; lacZ fragment
   6302..6528    +  promoter       RSV promoter: Rous sarcoma virus enhancer/promoter
   6529..6709    +  LTR            5' LTR (truncated): truncated 5' long terminal repeat (LTR) from HIV-1
   6756..6881    +  misc_feature   HIV-1 Ψ: packaging signal of human immunodeficiency virus type 1
   6865..7228    +  CDS            HIV-1 gag (fragment): gag protein from human immunodeficiency virus 1; gag
   7374..7607    +  misc_feature   RRE: The Rev response element (RRE) of HIV-1 allows for Rev-dependent mRNA export from the nucleus to the cytoplasm.
>Addgene plasmid #111793 | pLU-CMV-Flag-hSesn2 R419A/K422A/K426A | addgene full sequence | sequence record 212726 | Addgene NGS Result
AGTTAGGCAGGGATATTCACCATTATCGTTTCAGACCCACCTCCCAACCCCGAGGGGACCCGACAGGCCC
GAAGGAATAGAAGAAGAAGGTGGAGAGAGAGACAGAGACAGATCCATTCGATTAGTGAACGGATCTCGAC
GGTATCGGTTAACTTTTAAAAGAAAAGGGGGGATTGGGGGGTACAGTGCAGGGGAAAGAATAGTAGACAT
AATAGCAACAGACATACAAACTAAAGAATTACAAAAACAAATTACAAAATTCAAAATTTTATCGATAAGC
TTGGGAGTTCCGCGTTACATAACTTACGGTAAATGGCCCGCCTGGCTGACCGCCCAACGACCCCCGCCCA
TTGACGTCAATAATGACGTATGTTCCCATAGTAACGCCAATAGGGACTTTCCATTGACGTCAATGGGTGG
AGTATTTACGGTAAACTGCCCACTTGGCAGTACATCAAGTGTATCATATGCCAAGTACGCCCCCTATTGA
CGTCAATGACGGTAAATGGCCCGCCTGGCATTATGCCCAGTACATGACCTTATGGGACTTTCCTACTTGG
CAGTACATCTACGTATTAGTCATCGCTATTACCATGGTGATGCGGTTTTGGCAGTACATCAATGGGCGTG
GATAGCGGTTTGACTCACGGGGATTTCCAAGTCTCCACCCCATTGACGTCAATGGGAGTTTGTTTTGGCA
CCAAAATCAACGGGACTTTCCAAAATGTCGTAACAACTCCGCCCCATTGACGCAAATGGGCGGTAGGCGT
GTACGGTGGGAGGTCTATATAAGCAGAGCTCGTTTAGTGAACCGTCAGATCGCCTGGAGACGCCATCCAC
GCTGTTTTGACCTCCATAGAAGACACCGACTCTAGCCACCATGGACTACAAAGACGATGACGACAAGTCT
AGAATGATCGTGGCGGACTCCGAGTGCCGCGCAGAGCTCAAGGACTACCTGCGGTTCGCCCCGGGCGGCG
TCGGCGACTCGGGCCCCGGAGAGGAGCAGAGGGAGAGCCGGGCTCGGCGAGGCCCTCGAGGGCCCAGCGC
CTTCATCCCCGTGGAGGAGGTCCTTCGGGAGGGGGCTGAGAGCCTCGAGCAGCACCTGGGGCTGGAGGCA
CTGATGTCCTCTGGGCGAGTAGACAACCTGGCAGTGGTGATGGGCCTGCACCCTGACTACTTTACCAGCT
TCTGGCGCCTGCACTACCTGCTGCTGCACACGGATGGTCCCTTGGCCAGCTCCTGGCGCCACTACATTGC
CATCATGGCTGCCGCCCGCCATCAGTGTTCTTACCTGGTAGGCTCCCACATGGCCGAGTTTCTGCAGACT
GGTGGTGACCCTGAGTGGCTGCTGGGCCTCCACCGGGCCCCCGAGAAGCTGCGCAAACTCAGCGAGATCA
ACAAGTTGCTGGCGCATCGGCCATGGCTCATCACCAAGGAACACATCCAGGCCTTGCTGAAGACCGGCGA
GCACACTTGGTCCCTGGCCGAGCTCATTCAGGCTCTGGTCCTGCTCACCCACTGCCACTCGCTCTCCTCC
TTCGTGTTTGGCTGTGGCATCCTCCCTGAGGGGGATGCAGATGGCAGCCCTGCCCCCCAGGCACCTACAC
CCCCTAGTGAACAGAGCAGCCCCCCAAGCAGGGACCCGTTGAACAACTCTGGGGGCTTTGAGTCTGCCCG
CGACGTGGAGGCGCTGATGGAGCGCATGCAGCAGCTGCAGGAGAGCCTGCTGCGGGATGAGGGGACGTCC
CAGGAGGAGATGGAGAGCCGCTTTGAGCTGGAGAAGTCAGAGAGCCTGCTGGTGACCCCCTCAGCTGACA
TCCTGGAGCCCTCTCCACACCCAGACATGCTGTGCTTTGTGGAAGACCCTACTTTCGGATATGAGGACTT
CACTCGGAGAGGGGCTCAGGCACCCCCTACCTTCCGGGCCCAGGATTATACCTGGGAAGACCATGGCTAC
TCGCTGATCCAGCGGCTTTACCCTGAGGGTGGGCAGCTGCTGGATGAGAAGTTCCAGGCAGCCTATAGCC
TCACCTACAATACCATCGCCATGCACAGTGGTGTGGACACCTCCGTGCTCCGCAGGGCCATCTGGAACTA
TATCCACTGCGTCTTTGGCATCAGATATGATGACTATGATTATGGGGAGGTGAACCAGCTCCTGGAGGCG
AACCTCGCGGTCTATATCGCGACAGTGGCCTGCTACCCAGAGAAGACCACCCGAAGAATGTACAACCTCT
TCTGGAGGCACTTCCGCCACTCAGAGAAGGTCCACGTGAACTTGCTGCTCCTGGAGGCGCGCATGCAAGC
CGCTCTGCTGTACGCCCTCCGTGCCATCACCCGCTACATGACCTGAGTCGACAATCAACCTCTGGATTAC
AAAATTTGTGAAAGATTGACTGGTATTCTTAACTATGTTGCTCCTTTTACGCTATGTGGATACGCTGCTT
TAATGCCTTTGTATCATGCTATTGCTTCCCGTATGGCTTTCATTTTCTCCTCCTTGTATAAATCCTGGTT
GCTGTCTCTTTATGAGGAGTTGTGGCCCGTTGTCAGGCAACGTGGCGTGGTGTGCACTGTGTTTGCTGAC
GCAACCCCCACTGGTTGGGGCATTGCCACCACCTGTCAGCTCCTTTCCGGGACTTTCGCTTTCCCCCTCC
CTATTGCCACGGCGGAACTCATCGCCGCCTGCCTTGCCCGCTGCTGGACAGGGGCTCGGCTGTTGGGCAC
TGACAATTCCGTGGTGTTGTCGGGGAAGCTGACGTCCTTTCCATGGCTGCTCGCCTGTGTTGCCACCTGG
ATTCTGCGCGGGACGTCCTTCTGCTACGTCCCTTCGGCCCTCAATCCAGCGGACCTTCCTTCCCGCGGCC
TGCTGCCGGCTCTGCGGCCTCTTCCGCGTCTTCGCCTTCGCCCTCAGACGAGTCGGATCTCCCTTTGGGC
CGCCTCCCCGCCTGGAATTCGAGCTCGGTACCTTTAAGACCAATGACTTACAAGGCAGCTGTAGATCTTA
GCCACTTTTTAAAAGAAAAGGGGGGACTGGAAGGGCTAATTCACTCCCAACGAAGACAAGATCTGCTTTT
TGCTTGTACTGGGTCTCTCTGGTTAGACCAGATCTGAGCCTGGGAGCTCTCTGGCTAACTAGGGAACCCA
CTGCTTAAGCCTCAATAAAGCTTGCCTTGAGTGCTTCAAGTAGTGTGTGCCCGTCTGTTGTGTGACTCTG
GTAACTAGAGATCCCTCAGACCCTTTTAGTCAGTGTGGAAAATCTCTAGCAGTAGTAGTTCATGTCATCT
TATTATTCAGTATTTATAACTTGCAAAGAAATGAATATCAGAGAGTGAGAGGAACTTGTTTATTGCAGCT
TATAATGGTTACAAATAAAGCAATAGCATCACAAATTTCACAAATAAAGCATTTTTTTCACTGCATTCTA
GTTGTGGTTTGTCCAAACTCATCAATGTATCTTATCATGTCTGGCTCTAGCTATCCCGCCCCTAACTCCG
CCCATCCCGCCCCTAACTCCGCCCAGTTCCGCCCATTCTCCGCCCCATGGCTGACTAATTTTTTTTATTT
ATGCAGAGGCCGAGGCCGCCTCGGCCTCTGAGCTATTCCAGAAGTAGTGAGGAGGCTTTTTTGGAGGCCT
AGGCTTTTGCGGGCCCAAATTCGTAATCATGTCATAGCTGTTTCCTGTGTGAAATTGTTATCCGCTCACA
ATTCCACACAACATACGAGCCGGAAGCATAAAGTGTAAAGCCTGGGGTGCCTAATGAGTGAGCTAACTCA
CATTAATTGCGTTGCGCTCACTGCCCGCTTTCCAGTCGGGAAACCTGTCGTGCCAGCTGCATTAATGAAT
CGGCCAACGCGCGGGGAGAGGCGGTTTGCGTATTGGGCGCTCTTCCGCTTCCTCGCTCACTGACTCGCTG
CGCTCGGTCGTTCGGCTGCGGCGAGCGGTATCAGCTCACTCAAAGGCGGTAATACGGTTATCCACAGAAT
CAGGGGATAACGCAGGAAAGAACATGTGAGCAAAAGGCCAGCAAAAGGCCAGGAACCGTAAAAAGGCCGC
GTTGCTGGCGTTTTTCCATAGGCTCCGCCCCCCTGACGAGCATCACAAAAATCGACGCTCAAGTCAGAGG
TGGCGAAACCCGACAGGACTATAAAGATACCAGGCGTTTCCCCCTGGAAGCTCCCTCGTGCGCTCTCCTG
TTCCGACCCTGCCGCTTACCGGATACCTGTCCGCCTTTCTCCCTTCGGGAAGCGTGGCGCTTTCTCATAG
CTCACGCTGTAGGTATCTCAGTTCGGTGTAGGTCGTTCGCTCCAAGCTGGGCTGTGTGCACGAACCCCCC
GTTCAGCCCGACCGCTGCGCCTTATCCGGTAACTATCGTCTTGAGTCCAACCCGGTAAGACACGACTTAT
CGCCACTGGCAGCAGCCACTGGTAACAGGATTAGCAGAGCGAGGTATGTAGGCGGTGCTACAGAGTTCTT
GAAGTGGTGGCCTAACTACGGCTACACTAGAAGAACAGTATTTGGTATCTGCGCTCTGCTGAAGCCAGTT
ACCTTCGGAAAAAGAGTTGGTAGCTCTTGATCCGGCAAACAAACCACCGCTGGTAGCGGTGGTTTTTTTG
TTTGCAAGCAGCAGATTACGCGCAGAAAAAAAGGATCTCAAGAAGATCCTTTGATCTTTTCTACGGGGTC
TGACGCTCAGTGGAACGAAAACTCACGTTAAGGGATTTTGGTCATGAGATTATCAAAAAGGATCTTCACC
TAGATCCTTTTAAATTAAAAATGAAGTTTTAAATCAATCTAAAGTATATATGAGTAAACTTGGTCTGACA
GTTACCAATGCTTAATCAGTGAGGCACCTATCTCAGCGATCTGTCTATTTCGTTCATCCATAGTTGCCTG
ACTCCCCGTCGTGTAGATAACTACGATACGGGAGGGCTTACCATCTGGCCCCAGTGCTGCAATGATACCG
CGAGACCCACGCTCACCGGCTCCAGATTTATCAGCAATAAACCAGCCAGCCGGAAGGGCCGAGCGCAGAA
GTGGTCCTGCAACTTTATCCGCCTCCATCCAGTCTATTAATTGTTGCCGGGAAGCTAGAGTAAGTAGTTC
GCCAGTTAATAGTTTGCGCAACGTTGTTGCCATTGCTACAGGCATCGTGGTGTCACGCTCGTCGTTTGGT
ATGGCTTCATTCAGCTCCGGTTCCCAACGATCAAGGCGAGTTACATGATCCCCCATGTTGTGCAAAAAAG
CGGTTAGCTCCTTCGGTCCTCCGATCGTTGTCAGAAGTAAGTTGGCCGCAGTGTTATCACTCATGGTTAT
GGCAGCACTGCATAATTCTCTTACTGTCATGCCATCCGTAAGATGCTTTTCTGTGACTGGTGAGTACTCA
ACCAAGTCATTCTGAGAATAGTGTATGCGGCGACCGAGTTGCTCTTGCCCGGCGTCAATACGGGATAATA
CCGCGCCACATAGCAGAACTTTAAAAGTGCTCATCATTGGAAAACGTTCTTCGGGGCGAAAACTCTCAAG
GATCTTACCGCTGTTGAGATCCAGTTCGATGTAACCCACTCGTGCACCCAACTGATCTTCAGCATCTTTT
ACTTTCACCAGCGTTTCTGGGTGAGCAAAAACAGGAAGGCAAAATGCCGCAAAAAAGGGAATAAGGGCGA
CACGGAAATGTTGAATACTCATACTCTTCCTTTTTCAATATTATTGAAGCATTTATCAGGGTTATTGTCT
CATGAGCGGATACATATTTGAATGTATTTAGAAAAATAAACAAATAGGGGTTCCGCGCACATTTCCCCGA
AAAGTGCCACCTGACGTCTAAGAAACCATTATTATCATGACATTAACCTATAAAAATAGGCGTATCACGA
GGCCCTTTCGTCTCGCGCGTTTCGGTGATGACGGTGAAAACCTCTGACACATGCAGCTCCCGGAGACGGT
CACAGCTTGTCTGTAAGCGGATGCCGGGAGCAGACAAGCCCGTCAGGGCGCGTCAGCGGGTGTTGGCGGG
TGTCGGGGCTGGCTTAACTATGCGGCATCAGAGCAGATTGTACTGAGAGTGCACCATATGCGGTGTGAAA
TACCGCACAGATGCGTAAGGAGAAAATACCGCATCAGGCGCCATTCGCCATTCAGGCTGCGCAACTGTTG
GGAAGGGCGATCGGTGCGGGCCTCTTCGCTATTACGCCAGCTGGCGAAAGGGGGATGTGCTGCAAGGCGA
TTAAGTTGGGTAACGCCAGGGTTTTCCCAGTCACGACGTTGTAAAACGACGGCCAGTGCCAAGCTGACGC
GTGTAGTCTTATGCAATACTCTTGTAGTCTTGCAACATGGTAACGATGAGTTAGCAACATGCCTTACAAG
GAGAGAAAAAGCACCGTGCATGCCGATTGGTGGAAGTAAGGTGGTACGATCGTGCCTTATTAGGAAGGCA
ACAGACGGGTCTGACATGGATTGGACGAACCACTGAATTGCCGCATTGCAGAGATATTGTATTTAAGTGC
CTAGCTCGATACATAAACGGGTCTCTCTGGTTAGACCAGATCTGAGCCTGGGAGCTCTCTGGCTAACTAG
GGAACCCACTGCTTAAGCCTCAATAAAGCTTGCCTTGAGTGCTTCAAGTAGTGTGTGCCCGTCTGTTGTG
TGACTCTGGTAACTAGAGATCCCTCAGACCCTTTTAGTCAGTGTGGAAAATCTCTAGCAGTGGCGCCCGA
ACAGGGACTTGAAAGCGAAAGGGAAACCAGAGGAGCTCTCTCGACGCAGGACTCGGCTTGCTGAAGCGCG
CACGGCAAGAGGCGAGGGGCGGCGACTGGTGAGTACGCCAAAAATTTTGACTAGCGGAGGCTAGAAGGAG
AGAGATGGGTGCGAGAGCGTCAGTATTAAGCGGGGGAGAATTAGATCGCGATGGGAAAAAATTCGGTTAA
GGCCAGGGGGAAAGAAAAAATATAAATTAAAACATATAGTATGGGCAAGCAGGGAGCTAGAACGATTCGC
AGTTAATCCTGGCCTGTTAGAAACATCAGAAGGCTGTAGACAAATACTGGGACAGCTACAACCATCCCTT
CAGACAGGATCAGAAGAACTTAGATCATTATATAATACAGTAGCAACCCTCTATTGTGTGCATCAAAGGA
TAGAGATAAAAGACACCAAGGAAGCTTTAGACAAGATAGAGGAAGAGCAAAACAAAAGTAAGACCACCGC
ACAGCAAGCGGCCGCTGATCTTCAGACCTGGAGGAGGAGATATGAGGGACAATTGGAGAAGTGAATTATA
TAAATATAAAGTAGTAAAAATTGAACCATTAGGAGTAGCACCCACCAAGGCAAAGAGAAGAGTGGTGCAG
AGAGAAAAAAGAGCAGTGGGAATAGGAGCTTTGTTCCTTGGGTTCTTGGGAGCAGCAGGAAGCACTATGG
GCGCAGCGTCAATGACGCTGACGGTACAGGCCAGACAATTATTGTCTGGTATAGTGCAGCAGCAGAACAA
TTTGCTGAGGGCTATTGAGGCGCAACAGCATCTGTTGCAACTCACAGTCTGGGGCATCAAGCAGCTCCAG
GCAAGAATCCTGGCTGTGGAAAGATACCTAAAGGATCAACAGCTCCTGGGGATTTGGGGTTGCTCTGGAA
AACTCATTTGCACCACTGCTGTGCCTTGGAATGCTAGTTGGAGTAATAAATCTCTGGAACAGATTTGGAA
TCACACGACCTGGATGGAGTGGGACAGAGAAATTAACAATTACACAAGCTTAATACACTCCTTAATTGAA
GAATCGCAAAACCAGCAAGAAAAGAATGAACAAGAATTATTGGAATTAGATAAATGGGCAAGTTTGTGGA
ATTGGTTTAACATAACAAATTGGCTGTGGTATATAAAATTATTCATAATGATAGTAGGAGGCTTGGTAGG
TTTAAGAATAGTTTTTGCTGTACTTTCTATAGTGAATAG
