>Addgene plasmid #111793 | pLU-CMV-Flag-hSesn2 R419A/K422A/K426A | depositor partial sequence | sequence record 210018 | CMV
NNNTAGNGACTCGTTTAGTGACCGTCAGATCGCCTGGAGACGCCATCCACGCTGTTTTGACCTCCATAGA
AGACACCGACTCTAGCCACCATGGACTACAAAGACGATGACGACAAGTCTAGAATGATCGTGGCGGACTC
CGAGTGCCGCGCAGAGCTCAAGGACTACCTGCGGTTCGCCCCGGGCGGCGTCGGCGACTCGGGCCCCGGA
GAGGAGCAGAGGGAGAGCCGGGCTCGGCGAGGCCCTCGAGGGCCCAGCGCCTTCATCCCCGTGGAGGAGG
TCCTTCGGGAGGGGGCTGAGAGCCTCGAGCAGCACCTGGGGCTGGAGGCACTGATGTCCTCTGGGCGAGT
AGACAACCTGGCAGTGGTGATGGGCCTGCACCCTGACTACTTTACCAGCTTCTGGCGCCTGCACTACCTG
CTGCTGCACACGGATGGTCCCTTGGCCAGCTCCTGGCGCCACTACATTGCCATCATGGCTGCCGCCCGCC
ATCAGTGTTCTTACCTGGTAGGCTCCCACATGGCCGAGTTTCTGCAGACTGGTGGTGACCCTGAGTGGCT
GCTGGGCCTCCACCGGGCCCCCGAGAAGCTGCGCAAACTCAGCGAGATCAACAAGTTGCTGGCGCATCGG
CCATGGCTCATCACCAAGGAACACATCCAGGCCTTGCTGAAGACCGGCGAGCACACTTGGTCCCTGGCCG
AGCTCATTCAGGCTCTGGTCCTGCTCACCCACTGCCACTCGCTCTCCTCCTTCGTGTTTGGCTGTGGCAT
CCTCCCTGAGGGGGATGCAGATGGCAGCCCTGCCCCCCAGGCACCTACACCCCCTAGTGAACAGAGCAGC
CCCCCAAGCAGGGACCCGTTGAACAACTCTGGGGGCTTTGAGTCTGCCCGCGACGTGGAAGCGCTGATGG
AGCGCATGCAGCAACTGCAGG
