>Addgene plasmid #111793 | pLU-CMV-Flag-hSesn2 R419A/K422A/K426A | depositor partial sequence | sequence record 210019 | 3' hSesn2
NNCAGGGAGGCGTTNGCAGAGCGGCTTGCATGCGCGCCTCCAGGAGCAGCAAGTTCACGTGGACCTTCTC
TGAGTGGCGGAAGTGCCTCCAGAAGAGGTTGTACATTCTTCGGGTGGTCTTCTCTGGGTAGCAGGCCACT
GTCGCGATATAGACCGCGAGGTTCGCCTCCAGGAGCTGGTTCACCTCCCCATAATCATAGTCATCATATC
TGATGCCAAAGACGCAGTGGATATAGTTCCAGATGGCCCTGCGGAGCACGGAGGTGTCCACACCACTGTG
CATGGCGATGGTATTGTAGGTGAGGCTATAGGCTGCCTGGAACTTCTCATCCAGCAGCTGCCCACCCTCA
GGGTAAAGCCGCTGGATCAGCGAGTAGCCATGGTCTTCCCAGGTATAATCCTGGGCCCGGAAGGTAGGGG
GTGCCTGAGCCCCTCTCCGAGTGAAGTCCTCATATCCGAAAGTAGGGTCTTCCACAAAGCACAGCATGTC
TGGGTGTGGAGAGGGCTCCAGGATGTCAGCTGAGGGGGTCACCAGCAGGCTCTCTGACTTCTCCAGCTCA
AAGCGGCTCTCCATCTCCTCCTGGGACGTCCCCTCATCCCGCAGCAGGCTCTCCTGCAGCTGCTGCATGC
GCTCCATCAGCGCCTCCACGTCGCGGGCAGACTCAAAGCCCCCAGAGTTGTTCAACGGGTCCCTGCTTGG
GGGGCTGCTCTGTTCACTAGGGGGTGTAGGTGCCTGGGGGGCAGGGCTGCCATCTGCATCCCCCTCAGGG
AGGATGCCACAGCCAAACACGAAGGAGGAGAGCGAGTGGCAGTGGGTGAGCAGGACCAGAGCCTGAATGA
GCTCGGCCAGGGACCAAGTGTGCTCGCCGGTCTTCAGCAAGGCCTGGATGTGTTCCTTGGTGATGAGCCA
TGGCCGATGCGCCAGCAACTT
